Addgene plasmid #186537: Clathrin-LSSmGFP
Purpose: Localization of LSSmGFP fluorescent protein (ex/em = 400/510 nm) to clathrin
Depositing lab: Gregory Petsko. Publication: Chemically stable fluorescent proteins for advanced microscopy. Campbell BC, Paez-Segala MG, Looger LL, Petsko GA, Liu CF. Nat Methods. 2022 Nov 7. pii: 10.1038/s41592-022-01660-7. doi: 10.1038/s41592-022-01660-7. PubMed 36344833.
Backbone
  Vector backbone: n/a
  Vector type: Mammalian Expression
  Selectable markers: Neomycin (select with G418)
Growth in bacteria
  Bacterial resistance: Kanamycin, 50 μg/mL
  Growth temperature: 37°C
  Growth strain: DH5alpha
  Copy number: High Copy
Gene/Insert
  Gene/Insert name: LSSmGFP
  Species: Synthetic
  Insert size (bp): 717
  Mutation: hfYFP-T43S/G65S/L68Q/H77N/K140N/Y203I/V206K
  Promoter: CMV
  Tag / fusion protein: Clathrin (C terminal on insert)
  Cloning method: Restriction Enzyme; 5′ cloning site BshTI (not destroyed); 3′ cloning site BglII (not destroyed)
  Sequencing primers: 5′ CMV Forward (CGCAAATGGGCGGTAGGCGTG); 3′ SV40pA-R (GAAATTTGTGATGCTATTGC)
Terms and licenses: Academic/Nonprofit Terms; Industry Terms: Not Available to Industry
Depositor comments: 400 nm excitation, 510 nm emission.
How to cite: Clathrin-LSSmGFP was a gift from Gregory Petsko (Addgene plasmid # 186537 ; http://n2t.net/addgene:186537 ; RRID:Addgene_186537)
