[The description below was written by a language model from this plasmid's Addgene catalogue record and pLannotate feature annotations shown in this document.]
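Description:
Clathrin-LSSmGFP is a mammalian expression plasmid of about 5.4 kb that targets the large-Stokes-shift green fluorescent protein LSSmGFP to clathrin-coated structures. The catalogue entry does not name a backbone. It is propagated in E. coli from a high-copy ColE1/pUC-type origin and also carries an f1 phage origin. A single Tn5 NeoR/KanR gene does double duty: the bacterial AmpR (bla) promoter drives it for kanamycin selection in bacteria, and the SV40 enhancer/early promoter drives it for G418 selection of transfected mammalian cells, with an HSV TK polyadenylation signal downstream. Short annotated fragments of ble, SV40 large T antigen and the bGH poly(A) signal appear to be partial matches to backbone sequence rather than functional parts.

The payload is expressed from the human CMV immediate-early enhancer and promoter and terminated by the SV40 poly(A) signal. It consists of the 717 bp synthetic LSSmGFP coding sequence, followed by a short linker derived from a multiple cloning site and then a human clathrin light chain B (CLTB) sequence, so clathrin sits at the C terminus of the fluorescent protein. The annotation tool labels the fluorescent protein as an mGreenLantern fragment, reflecting sequence relatedness. The record defines it as hfYFP carrying the substitutions T43S, G65S, L68Q, H77N, K140N, Y203I and V206K. LSSmGFP is excited near 400 nm and emits near 510 nm. The insert lies between retained BshTI and BglII sites, which should allow the fluorescent protein to be exchanged. The plasmid serves as a localization marker for imaging clathrin in mammalian cells and for demonstrating the performance of LSSmGFP as a fusion tag in microscopy.
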