Features (pLannotate 1.2.2; 15 found; start..end, strand, type, name):
     76..379     +  enhancer       CMV enhancer: human cytomegalovirus immediate early enhancer
    380..583     +  promoter       CMV promoter: human cytomegalovirus (CMV) immediate early promoter
    628..1345    +  CDS            mGreenLantern (fragment): monomeric GFP derivative that displays exceptionally high brightness in cells (Campbell et al., 2020)
   1345..1389    +  misc_feature   MCS (fragment): multiple cloning site
   1390..2022    +  CDS            CLTB (fragment): CLCB_HUMAN - Experimental evidence at protein level: Swiss-Prot protein existence level 1. Clathrin is the major protein of the polyhedral coat of coated pits and vesicles. From Homo sapiens (Human).
   2048..2132    +  CDS            large T antigen (fragment): large T antigen from SV40 (simian virus 40)
   2155..2276    +  polyA_signal   SV40 poly(A) signal: SV40 polyadenylation signal
   2310..2738    -  rep_origin     f1 ori (sequence partly withheld): f1 bacteriophage origin of replication; arrow indicates direction of (+) strand synthesis
   2765..2869    +  promoter       AmpR promoter: bla
   2871..3228    +  promoter       SV40 promoter: SV40 enhancer and early promoter
   3263..4057    +  CDS            NeoR/KanR: aminoglycoside phosphotransferase from Tn5; aph(3')-II (or nptII); confers resistance to neomycin, kanamycin, and G418 (Geneticin®)
   4078..4230    +  CDS            ble (fragment): BLE_KLEPN - Experimental evidence at protein level: Swiss-Prot protein existence level 1. Binding protein with a strong affinity to the bleomycin family of antibiotics. Binds to CL990; an antimitotic-antibiotic compound. From Klebsiella pneumoniae.
   4289..4336    +  polyA_signal   HSV TK poly(A) signal: herpes simplex virus thymidine kinase polyadenylation signal (Cole and Stacy, 1985)
   4427..4443    -  polyA_signal   bGH poly(A) signal (fragment): bovine growth hormone polyadenylation signal
   4665..5253    +  rep_origin     ori: high-copy-number ColE1/pMB1/pBR322/pUC origin of replication
>Addgene plasmid #186537 | Clathrin-LSSmGFP | addgene full sequence | sequence record 368220 | Addgene NGS Result
ATTACCGCCATGCATTAGTTATTAATAGTAATCAATTACGGGGTCATTAGTTCATAGCCCATATATGGAG
TTCCGCGTTACATAACTTACGGTAAATGGCCCGCCTGGCTGACCGCCCAACGACCCCCGCCCATTGACGT
CAATAATGACGTATGTTCCCATAGTAACGCCAATAGGGACTTTCCATTGACGTCAATGGGTGGAGTATTT
ACGGTAAACTGCCCACTTGGCAGTACATCAAGTGTATCATATGCCAAGTACGCCCCCTATTGACGTCAAT
GACGGTAAATGGCCCGCCTGGCATTATGCCCAGTACATGACCTTATGGGACTTTCCTACTTGGCAGTACA
TCTACGTATTAGTCATCGCTATTACCATGGTGATGCGGTTTTGGCAGTACATCAATGGGCGTGGATAGCG
GTTTGACTCACGGGGATTTCCAAGTCTCCACCCCATTGACGTCAATGGGAGTTTGTTTTGGCACCAAAAT
CAACGGGACTTTCCAAAATGTCGTAACAACTCCGCCCCATTGACGCAAATGGGCGGTAGGCGTGTACGGT
GGGAGGTCTATATAAGCAGAGCTGGTTTAGTGAACCGTCAGATCCGCTAGCGCTACCGGTCGCCACCATG
GTGAGCAAGGGCGAGGAGCTGTTCACCGGGGTGGTGCCCATCCTGGTCGAGCTGGACGGCGACGTAAACG
GCCACAAGTTCAGCGTCCGCGGCGAGGGCGAGGGCGATGCCACCAACGGCAAACTGTCCCTGAAGCTCAT
CTCCACCACCGGCAAGCTGCCCGTGCCCTGGCCCACCCTCGTGACCACCTTAAGCTACGGCCAGATGGTG
TTCGCCCGCTACCCTGACAACATGAAGCAGCACGACTTCTTCAAGTCCGCCATGCCCGAAGGCTACGTCC
AGGAGCGCACCATCTCTTTCGAGGACGACGGTTACTACAAGACCCGCGCCGAGGTGAAGTTCGAGGGCGA
CACCCTGGTGAACCGCATCGTGCTGAAGGGCATCGACTTCAAGGAGGACGGCAACATCCTGGGGCACAAC
CTGGAGTACAACTTCAACAGCCACAACGTCTATATCACGGCCGACAAGCAGAAGAACGGCATCAAGGCTA
ACTTCAAGATCCGCCACAACGTTGAGGACGGCGGCGTGCAGCTCGCCGACCACTACCAGCAGAACACCCC
CATCGGCGACGGCCCCGTGCTGCTGCCCGACAACCACTACCTGAGCATCCAGTCCAAGCTGAGCAAAGAC
CCCAACGAGAAGCGCGATCACATGGTCCTGAAGGAGAGGGTGACCGCCGCCGGGATTACACATGACATGA
ACGAGCTGTACAAGTCCGGACTCAGATCTCGAGCTCAAGCTTCGAATTCTGCAGTCGACATGGCTGATGA
CTTTGGCTTCTTCTCGTCGTCGGAGAGTGGTGCCCCGGAGGCGGCGGAGGAGGACCCGGCGGCCGCCTTC
CTGGCCCAGCAGGAGAGCGAGATTGCAGGCATAGAGAACGACGAGGGCTTCGGGGCACCTGCCGGCAGCC
ATGCGGCCCCCGCACAGCCGGGCCCCACGAGTGGGGCTGGTTCTGAGGACATGGGGACCACAGTCAATGG
AGATGTGTTTCAGGAGGCCAACGGTCCTGCTGATGGCTACGCAGCCATTGCCCAGGCTGACAGGCTGACC
CAGGAGCCTGAGAGCATCCGCAAGTGGCGAGAGGAGCAGAGGAAACGGCTGCAAGAGCTGGATGCTGCAT
CTAAGGTCACGGAACAGGAATGGCGGGAGAAGGCCAAGAAGGACCTGGAGGAGTGGAACCAGCGCCAGAG
TGAACAAGTAGAGAAGAACAAGATCAACAACCGGGCATCCGAGGAGGCTTTCGTGAAGGAATCCAAGGAG
GAGACCCCAGGCACAGAGTGGGAGAAGGTGGCCCAGCTATGTGACTTCAACCCCAAGAGCAGCAAGCAGT
GCAAAGATGTGTCCCGCCTGCGCTCGGTGCTCATGTCCCTGAAGCAGACGCCACTGTCCCGCTAGGGATC
CACCGGATCTAGATAACTGATCATAATCAGCCATACCACATTTGTAGAGGTTTTACTTGCTTTAAAAAAC
CTCCCACACCTCCCCCTGAACCTGAAACATAAAATGAATGCAATTGTTGTTGTTAACTTGTTTATTGCAG
CTTATAATGGTTACAAATAAAGCAATAGCATCACAAATTTCACAAATAAAGCATTTTTTTCACTGCATTC
TAGTTGTGGTTTGTCCAAACTCATCAATGTATCTTAACGCGTAAATTGTAAGCGTTAATATTTTGTTAAA
ATTCGCGTTAAATTTTTGTTAAATCAGCTCATTTTTTAACCAATAGGCCGAAATCGGCAAAATCCCTTAT
AAATCAAAAGAATAGACCGAGATAGGGT
[37 nt withheld, positions 2409-2445]
AAAGAACGTGGACTCCAACGTCAAAGG
[49 nt withheld, positions 2473-2521]
T
[91 nt withheld, positions 2523-2613]
G
[124 nt withheld, positions 2615-2738]
CAGGTGGCACTTTTCGGGGAAATGTGCGCGGAACCCCTATTTGTTTATTTTTCTAAATACATTCAAATAT
GTATCCGCTCATGAGACAATAACCCTGATAAATGCTTCAATAATATTGAAAAAGGAAGAGTCCTGAGGCG
GAAAGAACCAGCTGTGGAATGTGTGTCAGTTAGGGTGTGGAAAGTCCCCAGGCTCCCCAGCAGGCAGAAG
TATGCAAAGCATGCATCTCAATTAGTCAGCAACCAGGTGTGGAAAGTCCCCAGGCTCCCCAGCAGGCAGA
AGTATGCAAAGCATGCATCTCAATTAGTCAGCAACCATAGTCCCGCCCCTAACTCCGCCCATCCCGCCCC
TAACTCCGCCCAGTTCCGCCCATTCTCCGCCCCATGGCTGACTAATTTTTTTTATTTATGCAGAGGCCGA
GGCCGCCTCGGCCTCTGAGCTATTCCAGAAGTAGTGAGGAGGCTTTTTTGGAGGCCTAGGCTTTTGCAAA
GATCGATCAAGAGACAGGATGAGGATCGTTTCGCATGATTGAACAAGATGGATTGCACGCAGGTTCTCCG
GCCGCTTGGGTGGAGAGGCTATTCGGCTATGACTGGGCACAACAGACAATCGGCTGCTCTGATGCCGCCG
TGTTCCGGCTGTCAGCGCAGGGGCGCCCGGTTCTTTTTGTCAAGACCGACCTGTCCGGTGCCCTGAATGA
ACTGCAAGACGAGGCAGCGCGGCTATCGTGGCTGGCCACGACGGGCGTTCCTTGCGCAGCTGTGCTCGAC
GTTGTCACTGAAGCGGGAAGGGACTGGCTGCTATTGGGCGAAGTGCCGGGGCAGGATCTCCTGTCATCTC
ACCTTGCTCCTGCCGAGAAAGTATCCATCATGGCTGATGCAATGCGGCGGCTGCATACGCTTGATCCGGC
TACCTGCCCATTCGACCACCAAGCGAAACATCGCATCGAGCGAGCACGTACTCGGATGGAAGCCGGTCTT
GTCGATCAGGATGATCTGGACGAAGAGCATCAGGGGCTCGCGCCAGCCGAACTGTTCGCCAGGCTCAAGG
CGAGCATGCCCGACGGCGAGGATCTCGTCGTGACCCATGGCGATGCCTGCTTGCCGAATATCATGGTGGA
AAATGGCCGCTTTTCTGGATTCATCGACTGTGGCCGGCTGGGTGTGGCGGACCGCTATCAGGACATAGCG
TTGGCTACCCGTGATATTGCTGAAGAGCTTGGCGGCGAATGGGCTGACCGCTTCCTCGTGCTTTACGGTA
TCGCCGCTCCCGATTCGCAGCGCATCGCCTTCTATCGCCTTCTTGACGAGTTCTTCTGAGCGGGACTCTG
GGGTTCGAAATGACCGACCAAGCGACGCCCAACCTGCCATCACGAGATTTCGATTCCACCGCCGCCTTCT
ATGAAAGGTTGGGCTTCGGAATCGTTTTCCGGGACGCCGGCTGGATGATCCTCCAGCGCGGGGATCTCAT
GCTGGAGTTCTTCGCCCACCCTAGGGGGAGGCTAACTGAAACACGGAAGGAGACAATACCGGAAGGAACC
CGCGCTATGACGGCAATAAAAAGACAGAATAAAACGCACGGTGTTGGGTCGTTTGTTCATAAACGCGGGG
TTCGGTCCCAGGGCTGGCACTCTGTCGATACCCCACCGAGACCCCATTGGGGCCAATACGCCCGCGTTTC
TTCCTTTTCCCCACCCCACCCCCCAAGTTCGGGTGAAGGCCCAGGGCTCGCAGCCAACGTCGGGGCGGCA
GGCCCTGCCATAGCCTCAGGTTACTCATATATACTTTAGATTGATTTAAAACTTCATTTTTAATTTAAAA
GGATCTAGGTGAAGATCCTTTTTGATAATCTCATGACCAAAATCCCTTAACGTGAGTTTTCGTTCCACTG
AGCGTCAGACCCCGTAGAAAAGATCAAAGGATCTTCTTGAGATCCTTTTTTTCTGCGCGTAATCTGCTGC
TTGCAAACAAAAAAACCACCGCTACCAGCGGTGGTTTGTTTGCCGGATCAAGAGCTACCAACTCTTTTTC
CGAAGGTAACTGGCTTCAGCAGAGCGCAGATACCAAATACTGTTCTTCTAGTGTAGCCGTAGTTAGGCCA
CCACTTCAAGAACTCTGTAGCACCGCCTACATACCTCGCTCTGCTAATCCTGTTACCAGTGGCTGCTGCC
AGTGGCGATAAGTCGTGTCTTACCGGGTTGGACTCAAGACGATAGTTACCGGATAAGGCGCAGCGGTCGG
GCTGAACGGGGGGTTCGTGCACACAGCCCAGCTTGGAGCGAACGACCTACACCGAACTGAGATACCTACA
GCGTGAGCTATGAGAAAGCGCCACGCTTCCCGAAGGGAGAAAGGCGGACAGGTATCCGGTAAGCGGCAGG
GTCGGAACAGGAGAGCGCACGAGGGAGCTTCCAGGGGGAAACGCCTGGTATCTTTATAGTCCTGTCGGGT
TTCGCCACCTCTGACTTGAGCGTCGATTTTTGTGATGCTCGTCAGGGGGGCGGAGCCTATGGAAAAACGC
CAGCAACGCGGCCTTTTTACGGTTCCTGGCCTTTTGCTGGCCTTTTGCTCACATGTTCTTTCCTGCGTTA
TCCCCTGATTCTGTGGATAACCGT
